Addgene plasmid #69064: pLPC-Progerin-CS
Purpose: encodes Progerin with a substitution of cysteine in CaaX-motif by a serine
Depositing lab: Gerardo Ferbeyre. Depositing organization: University of Montreal. Publication: Mutant lamin A links prophase to a p53 independent senescence program. Moiseeva O, Lessard F, Acevedo-Aquino M, Vernier M, Tsantrizos YS, Ferbeyre G. Cell Cycle. 2015 Aug 3;14(15):2408-21. doi: 10.1080/15384101.2015.1053671. Epub 2015 Jun 1. PubMed 26029982.
Backbone
  Vector backbone: pLPC
  Backbone size w/o insert (bp): 5493
  Total vector size (bp): 7338
  Vector type: Mammalian Expression, Retroviral
  Selectable markers: Puromycin
Growth in bacteria
  Bacterial resistance: Ampicillin, 100 μg/mL
  Growth temperature: 37°C
  Growth strain: DH5alpha
  Copy number: High Copy
Gene/Insert
  Gene/Insert name: Progerin
  Species: H. sapiens (human)
  Insert size (bp): 1845
  Mutation: Progerin with substitution of cysteine in CaaX-motif by serine (C to S)
  Entrez Gene: LMNA (a.k.a. CDCD1, CDDC, CMD1A, CMT2B1, EMD2, FPL, FPLD, FPLD2, HGPS, IDC, LDP1, LFP, LGMD1B, LMN1, LMNC, LMNL1, MADA, PRO1)
  Promoter: CMV
  Cloning method: Unknown
  Sequencing primers: 5′ taggcgtgtacggtggga; 3′ acctgtaggtttggcaag
Terms and licenses: Academic/Nonprofit Terms; Industry Terms: Not Available to Industry
How to cite: pLPC-Progerin-CS was a gift from Gerardo Ferbeyre (Addgene plasmid # 69064 ; http://n2t.net/addgene:69064 ; RRID:Addgene_69064)
