[The description below was written by a language model from this plasmid's Addgene catalogue record.]
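Description:
pLPC-Progerin-CS is a retroviral mammalian expression plasmid built on the pLPC backbone, with a total size of about 7.3 kb (a 5.5 kb backbone plus a 1.8 kb insert). It is maintained in E. coli as a high-copy plasmid under ampicillin selection, and it carries a puromycin resistance marker so that transduced or transfected mammalian cells can be selected. As a retroviral vector, it is meant to be packaged into viral particles for stable delivery of the expression cassette into target cells. No feature table is provided, so the LTRs, the packaging signal and the element driving the puromycin marker are not individually documented here.

The insert is human progerin, the truncated mutant form of lamin A encoded by LMNA and associated with Hutchinson-Gilford progeria syndrome, expressed from a CMV promoter. In this version, the cysteine of the C-terminal CaaX motif is replaced by serine. That cysteine is the residue normally modified by farnesylation, so the C-to-S change is expected to give a progerin that cannot be prenylated. Because progerin ordinarily stays permanently farnesylated, the mutant is a useful comparison for separating farnesylation-dependent effects from other properties of the protein. No epitope tag or reporter is recorded.

The associated publication concerns mutant lamin A and a p53-independent senescence program. This suggests that the construct is used to express non-farnesylatable progerin stably in cultured cells, for studying how lamin A processing affects mitosis and cellular senescence.
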