>Addgene plasmid #69064 | pLPC-Progerin-CS | addgene partial sequence | sequence record 131109 | pLPC-3 5'-CTTGCCAAACCTACAGGT-3'
AATCTTTTATTTTATCGGCCCTCTAGATGCATGCTCGAGTTACATGATGCTGCTGTTCTGGGGGCTCTGG
GCTCCTGAGCCGCTGGCAGATGCCTTGTCGGCAGGCTGCCCGCAGGTCCCGCACAGCACGGTGCGCGAGC
GCAGGTTGTACTCAGCGGGGTCCCCCGAGCTGCTGCAGTGGGAGCCGTGGTGGTGATGGAGCAGGTCATC
TCCATCCTCATCCTCGTCGTCCTCAACCACAGTCACTGAGCGCACCAGCTTGCGCATGGCCACTTCTTCC
CCAGTGGAGTTGATGAGAGCCGTACGCAGGCTGTTCCCGCAGCCCCAGGTGTTCTGTGCCTTCCACACCA
GGTCGGTAGGGGGGCTGTGGGTGGCCCCAGCTCCTGCAGCCCAGATCGTCACCACCTGCCCAGCCTTCAG
GGTGAACTTTGGTGGGAACCGGTAAGTCAGCAAGGGATCATCTCCATTCTGGCGCTTGATCTGCCAATTG
CCCATGGACTGGTCCTCATTGGACTTGTTGCGCAGCCGGACAAACTTGCCCTCCTCATCCACCTCCTCCA
CGGCCACGCGCCCGCTAGTGCGTGCGTGCTGTGAGAAGCTGCTGCGGCTCTCAGTGGACTCCAGTTTGCG
CTTTTTGGTGACGCTGCCCCCACCCTGTGTCTGGGATGAGTGAGAGGAAGCACGGCCACGGCTGCGCTGC
GAGGTAGGGCTGGG
