>Addgene plasmid #69064 | pLPC-Progerin-CS | addgene partial sequence | sequence record 133065 | pLPC-5 5'-TAGGCGTGTACGGTGGGA-3'
CTGCTTACTGGCTTATCGAAATTAATACGACTCACTATAGGGAGACCCAAGCTTGGTACCGAGCTCGGAT
CCACCATGGAGACCCCGTCCCAGCGGCGCGCCACCCGCAGCGGGGCGCAGGCCAGCTCCACTCCGCTGTC
GCCCACCCGCATCACCCGGCTGCAGGAGAAGGAGGACCTGCAGGAGCTCAATGATCGCTTGGCGGTCTAC
ATCGACCGTGTGCGCTCGCTGGAAACGGAGAACGCAGGGCTGCGCCTTCGCATCACCGAGTCTGAAGAGG
TGGTCAGCCGCGAGGTGTCCGGCATCAAGGCCGCCTACGAGGCCGAGCTCGGGGATGCCCGCAAGACCCT
TGACTCAGTAGCCAAGGAGCGCGCCCGCCTGCAGCTGGAGCTGAGCAAAGTGCGTGAGGAGTTTAAGGAG
CTGAAAGCGCGCAATACCAAGAAGGAGGGTGACCTGATAGCTGCTCAGGCTCGGCTGAAGGACCTGGAGG
CTCTGCTGAACTCCAAGGAGGCCGCACTGAGCACTGCTCTCAGTGAGAAGCGCACGCTGGAGGGCGAGCT
GCATGATCTGCGGGGCCAGGTGGCCAAGCTTGAGGCAGCCCTAGGTGAGGCCAAGAAGCAACTTCAGGAT
GAGATGCTGCGGCGGGTGGATGCTGAGAACAGGCTGCAGACCATGAAGGAGGAACTGGACTTCCAGAAGA
ACATCTACAGTGAGGAGCTGCGTGAGACCAAGCGCCGTCATGAGACCCGACTGGTGGAGATTGACAATGG
GAAGCAGCGTGAGTTTGAGAGCCGGCTGGCGGATGCGCTGCA
